>Addgene plasmid #157074 | pD649-HAsp-CTLA4-COMP5AP-AviTag-9xHis | addgene full sequence | sequence record 493105 | Addgene NGS Result
TATACACGGTCGTCATACTGCAGACAGGGTTCTTCTACTTTGCAAGATAGTCTTGAGTAGTAAAATAAAT
AGATAGAGAAAATCAGCCTCGACTGTGCCTTCTAGTTGCCAGCCATCTGTTGTTTGCCCCTCCCCCGTGC
CTTCCTTGACCCTGGAAGGTGCCACTCCCACTGTCCTTTCCTAATAAAATGAGGAAATTGCATCACAACA
CTCAACCCTATCTCGGTCTATTCTTTTGATTTATAAGGGATTTTGCCGATTTCGGCCTATTGGTTAAAAA
ATGAGCTGATTTAACAAAAATTTAACGCGAATTAATTCTGTGGAATGTGTGTCAGTTAGGGTGTGGAAAG
TCCCCAGGCTCCCCAGCAGGCAGAAGTATGCAAAGCATGCATCTCAATTAGTCAGCAACCAGGTGTGGAA
AGTCCCCAGGCTCCCCAGCAGGCAGAAGTATGCAAAGCATGCATCTCAATTAGTCAGCAACCATAGTCCC
GCCCCTAACTCCGCCCATCCCGCCCCTAACTCCGCCCAGTTCCGCCCATTCTCCGCCCCATGGCTGACTA
ATTTTTTTTATTTATGCAGAGGCCGAGGCCGCCTCTGCCTCTGAGCTATTCCAGAAGTAGTGAGGAGGCT
TTTTTGGAGGCCTAGGCTTTTGCAAAAAGCTCCCGGGAGCTTGTATATCCATTTTCGGATCTGATCAGCA
CGTGTTGACAATTAATCATCGGCATAGTATATCGGCATAGTATAATACGACAAGGTGAGGAACTAAACCA
TGACCGAGTACAAGCCCACGGTGCGCCTCGCCACCCGCGACGACGTCCCCAGGGCCGTACGCACCCTCGC
CGCCGCGTTCGCCGACTACCCCGCCACGCGCCACACCGTCGATCCGGACCGCCACATCGAGCGGGTCACC
GAGCTGCAAGAACTCTTCCTCACGCGCGTCGGGCTCGACATCGGCAAGGTGTGGGTCGCGGACGACGGCG
CCGCGGTGGCGGTCTGGACCACGCCGGAGAGCGTCGAAGCGGGGGCGGTGTTCGCCGAGATCGGCCCGCG
CATGGCCGAGTTGAGCGGTTCCCGGCTGGCCGCGCAGCAACAGATGGAAGGCCTCCTGGCGCCGCACCGG
CCCAAGGAGCCCGCGTGGTTCCTGGCCACCGTCGGCGTCTCGCCCGACCACCAGGGCAAGGGTCTGGGCA
GCGCCGTCGTGCTCCCCGGAGTGGAGGCGGCCGAGCGCGCCGGGGTGCCCGCCTTCCTGGAGACATCCGC
GCCCCGCAACCTCCCCTTCTACGAGCGGCTCGGCTTCACCGTCACCGCCGACGTCGAGGTGCCCGAAGGA
CCGCGCACCTGGTGCATGACCCGCAAGCCCGGTGCCTGACACGTGCTACGAGATTTCGATTCCACCGCCG
CCTTCTATGAAAGGTTGGGCTTCGGAATCGTTTTCCGGGACGCCGGCTGGATGATCCTCCAGCGCGGGGA
TCTCATGCTGGAGTTCTTCGCCCACCCCAACTTGTTTATTGCAGCTTATAATGGTTACAAATAAAGCAAT
AGCATCACAAATTTCACAAATAAAGCATTTTTTTCACTGCATTCTAGTTGTGGTTTGTCCAAACTCATCA
ATGTATCTTATCATGTCTGTATACCGTCGACCTCTAGCTAGAGCTTGGCGTAATCATGGTCATTACCAAT
GCTTAATCAGTGAGGCACCTATCTCAGCGATCTGTCTATTTCGTTCATCCATAGTTGCCTGACTCCCCGT
CGTGTAGATAACTACGATACGGGAGGGCTTACCATCTGGCCCCAGCGCTGCGATGATACCGCGAGAACCA
CGCTCACCGGCTCCGGATTTATCAGCAATAAACCAGCCAGCCGGAAGGGCCGAGCGCAGAAGTGGTCCTG
CAACTTTATCCGCCTCCATCCAGTCTATTAATTGTTGCCGGGAAGCTAGAGTAAGTAGTTCGCCAGTTAA
TAGTTTGCGCAACGTTGTTGCCATCGCTACAGGCATCGTGGTGTCACGCTCGTCGTTTGGTATGGCTTCA
TTCAGCTCCGGTTCCCAACGATCAAGGCGAGTTACATGATCCCCCATGTTGTGCAAAAAAGCGGTTAGCT
CCTTCGGTCCTCCGATCGTTGTCAGAAGTAAGTTGGCCGCAGTGTTATCACTCATGGTTATGGCAGCACT
GCATAATTCTCTTACTGTCATGCCATCCGTAAGATGCTTTTCTGTGACTGGTGAGTACTCAACCAAGTCA
TTCTGAGAATAGTGTATGCGGCGACCGAGTTGCTCTTGCCCGGCGTCAATACGGGATAATACCGCGCCAC
ATAGCAGAACTTTAAAAGTGCTCATCATTGGAAAACGTTCTTCGGGGCGAAAACTCTCAAGGATCTTACC
GCTGTTGAGATCCAGTTCGATGTAACCCACTCGTGCACCCAACTGATCTTCAGCATCTTTTACTTTCACC
AGCGTTTCTGGGTGAGCAAAAACAGGAAGGCAAAATGCCGCAAAAAAGGGAATAAGGGCGACACGGAAAT
GTTGAATACTCATATTCTTCCTTTTTCAATATTATTGAAGCATTTATCAGGGTTATTGTCTCATGAGCGG
ATACATATTTGAATGTATTTAGAAAAATAAACAAATAGGGGTCAGTGTTACAACCAATTAACCAATTCTG
AACATTATCGCGAGCCCATTTATACCTGAATATGGCTCATAACACCCCTTGCTCATGACCAAAATCCCTT
AACGTGAGTTACGCGCGCGTCGTTCCACTGAGCGTCAGACCCCGTAGAAAAGATCAAAGGATCTTCTTGA
GATCCTTTTTTTCTGCGCGTAATCTGCTGCTTGCAAACAAAAAAACCACCGCTACCAGCGGTGGTTTGTT
TGCCGGATCAAGAGCTACCAACTCTTTTTCCGAAGGTAACTGGCTTCAGCAGAGCGCAGATACCAAATAC
TGTTCTTCTAGTGTAGCCGTAGTTAGCCCACCACTTCAAGAACTCTGTAGCACCGCCTACATACCTCGCT
CTGCTAATCCTGTTACCAGTGGCTGCTGCCAGTGGCGATAAGTCGTGTCTTACCGGGTTGGACTCAAGAC
GATAGTTACCGGATAAGGCGCAGCGGTCGGGCTGAACGGGGGGTTCGTGCACACAGCCCAGCTTGGAGCG
AACGACCTACACCGAACTGAGATACCTACAGCGTGAGCTATGAGAAAGCGCCACGCTTCCCGAAGGGAGA
AAGGCGGACAGGTATCCGGTAAGCGGCAGGGTCGGAACAGGAGAGCGCACGAGGGAGCTTCCAGGGGGAA
ACGCCTGGTATCTTTATAGTCCTGTCGGGTTTCGCCACCTCTGACTTGAGCGTCGATTTTTGTGATGCTC
GTCAGGGGGGCGGAGCCTATGGAAAAACGCCAGCAACGCGGCCTTTTTACGGTTCCTGGCCTTTTGCTGG
CCTTTTGCTCACATGTTCTTTCCTGCGTTATCCCCTGATTCTGTGGATAACCGTATTACCGCCTTTGAGT
GAGCTGATACCGCTCGCCGCAGCCGAACGACCGAGCGCAGCGAGTCAGTGAGCGAGGAAGCGGAAGGCGA
GAGTAGGGAACTGCCAGGCATCAAACTAAGCAGAAGGCCCCTGACGGATGGCCTTTTTGCGTTTCTACAA
ACTCTTTCTGTGTTGTAAAACGACGGCCAGTCTTAAGCTCGGGCCCCCTGGGCGGTTCTGATAACGAGTA
ATCGTTAATCCGCAAATAACGTAAAAACCCGCTTCGGCGGGTTTTTTTATGGGGGGAGTTTAGGGAAAGA
GCATTTGTCAGAATATTTAAGGGCGCCTGTCACTTTGCTTGATATATGAGAATTATTTAACCTTATAAAT
GAGAAAAAAGCAACGCACTTTAAATAAGATACGTTGCTTTTTCGATTGATGAACACCTATAATTAAACTA
TTCATCTATTATTTATGATTTTTTGTATATACAATATTTCTAGTTTGTTAAAGAGAATTAAGAAAATAAA
TCTCGAAAATAATAAAGGGAAAATCAGTTTTTGATATCAAAATTATACATGTCAACGATAATACAAAATA
TAATACAAACTATAAGATGTTATCAGTATTTATTATCATTTAGAATAAATTTTGTGTCGCCCTTAATTGT
GAGCGGATAACAATTACGAGCTTCATGCACAGTGGCGTTGACTCAATATTGGCCATTAGCCATATTATTC
ATTGGTTATATAGCATAAATCAATATTGGCTATTGGCCATTGCATACGTTGTATCTATATCATAATATGT
ACATTTATATTGGCTCATGTCCAATATGACCGCCATGTTGGCATTGATTATTGACTAGTTATTAATAGTA
ATCAATTACGGGGTCATTAGTTCATAGCCCATATATGGAGTTCCGCGTTACATAACTTACGGTAAATGGC
CCGCCTGGCTGACCGCCCAACGACCCCCGCCCATTGACGTCAATAATGACGTATGTTCCCATAGTAACGC
CAATAGGGACTTTCCATTGACGTCAATGGGTGGAGTATTTACGGTAAACTGCCCACTTGGCAGTACATCA
AGTGTATCATATGCCAAGTACGCCCCCTATTGACGTCAATGACGGTAAATGGCCCGCCTGGCATTATGCC
CAGTACATGACCTTATGGGACTTTCCTACTTGGCAGTACATCTACGTATTAGTCATCGCTATTACCATGG
TGATGCGGTTTTGGCAGTACATCAATGGGCGTGGATAGCGGTTTGACTCACGGGGATTTCCAAGTCTCCA
CCCCATTGACGTCAATGGGAGTTTGTTTTGGCACCAAAATCAACGGGACTTTCCAAAATGTCGTAACAAC
TCCGCCCCATTGACGCAAATGGGCGGTAGGCGTGTACGGTGGGAGGTCTATATAAGCAGAGCTCGTTTAG
TGAACCGTCAGATCGCCTGGAGACGCCATCCACGCTGTTTTGACCTCCATAGAAGACACCGGGACCGATC
CAGCCTCCGCGGCCGGGAACGGTGCATTGGAACGCGGATTCCCCGTGCCAAGAGTGACGTAAGTACCGCC
TATAGAGTCTATAGGCCCACCCCCTTGGCTTCGTTAGAACGCGGCTACAATTAATACATAACCTTATGTA
TCATACACATACGATTTAGGTGACACTATAGAATAACATCCACTTTGCCTTTCTCTCCACAGGTGTCCAC
TCCCAGGTCCAACTGCACCTCGGTTCTATCGAAAACGCGCCTGCTAGCGCCACCATGAAGACCATCATTG
CCCTGAGCTACATCTTCTGCCTGGTGTTCGCTGCGGCCGCC
[378 nt withheld, positions 5292-5669]
GGCGCGCCGGAAGATCAAGTTGATCCAAGATTGATTGATGGCAAGGGCGGATCTCTGGAGGTGCTGTTCC
AGGGACCAGGCGGAAGCGGCAATCCCGGCGGCGATCTGGCCCCCCAGATGCTGCGCGAGCTGCAGGAGAC
CAATGCCGCCCTGCAGGACGTGCGCGAGCTGCTGCGCCACCGCGTGAAGGAGATCACCTTCCTGAAGAAC
ACCGTGATGGAGTGCGACGCCTGCGGTATGCAGCCCTCTAGAGGCTCCGGCTCCATCATCCCAGTTGAGG
AGGAGAACCCGGACTTCTGGAACCGCGAGGCAGCCGAGGCCCTGGGTGCCGCCAAGAAGCTGCAGCCTGC
ACAGACAGCCGCCAAGAACCTCATCATCTTCCTGGGCGATGGGATGGGGGTGTCTACGGTGACAGCTGCC
AGGATCCTAAAAGGGCAGAAGAAGGACAAACTGGGGCCTGAGATACCCCTGGCCATGGACCGCTTCCCAT
ATGTGGCTCTGTCCAAGACATACAATGTAGACAAACATGTGCCAGACAGTGGAGCCACAGCCACGGCCTA
CCTGTGCGGGGTCAAGGGCAACTTCCAGACCATTGGCTTGAGTGCAGCCGCCCGCTTTAACCAGTGCAAC
ACGACACGCGGCAACGAGGTCATCTCCGTGATGAATCGGGCCAAGAAAGCAGGGAAGTCAGTGGGAGTGG
TAACCACCACACGAGTGCAGCACGCCTCGCCAGCCGGCACCTACGCCCACACGGTGAACCGCAACTGGTA
CTCGGACGCCGACGTGCCTGCCTCGGCCCGCCAGGAGGGGTGCCAGGACATCGCTACGCAGCTCATCTCC
AACATGGACATTGACGTGATCCTAGGTGGAGGCCGAAAGTACATGTTTCGCATGGGAACCCCAGACCCTG
AGTACCCAGATGACTACAGCCAAGGTGGGACCAGGCTGGACGGGAAGAATCTGGTGCAGGAATGGCTGGC
GAAGCGCCAGGGTGCCCGGTATGTGTGGAACCGCACTGAGCTCATGCAGGCTTCCCTGGACCCGTCTGTG
ACCCATCTCATGGGTCTCTTTGAGCCTGGAGACATGAAATACGAGATCCACCGAGACTCCACACTGGACC
CCTCCCTGATGGAGATGACAGAGGCTGCCCTGCGCCTGCTGAGCAGGAACCCCCGCGGCTTCTTCCTCTT
CGTGGAGGGTGGTCGCATCGACCATGGTCATCATGAAAGCAGGGCTTACCGGGCACTGACTGAGACGATC
ATGTTCGACGACGCCATTGAGAGGGCGGGCCAGCTCACCAGCGAGGAGGACACGCTGAGCCTCGTCACTG
CCGACCACTCCCACGTCTTCTCCTTCGGAGGCTACCCCCTGCGAGGGAGCTCCATCTTCGGGCTGGCCCC
TGGCAAGGCCCGGGACAGGAAGGCCTACACGGTCCTCCTATACGGAAACGGTCCAGGCTATGTGCTCAAG
GACGGCGCCCGGCCGGATGTTACCGAGAGCGAGAGCGGGAGCCCCGAGTATCGGCAGCAGTCAGCAGTGC
CCCTGGACGAAGAGACCCACGCAGGCGAGGACGTGGCGGTGTTCGCGCGCGGCCCGCAGGCGCACCTGGT
TCACGGCGTGCAGGAGCAGACCTTCATAGCGCACGTCATGGCCTTCGCCGCCTGCCTGGAGCCCTACACC
GCCTGCGACCTGGCGCCCCCCGCCGGCACCACCGACGCCGCGCACCCGGGTGGCGGAGGACTGAACGACA
TCTTCGAGGCTCAGAAAATCGAATGGCACGAACATCACCATCACCATCACCATCACCATTAAGGCCGGCC
TGTAGTCACTGGCACAACGCGTTACCCGGTAAGCCAATCGGG
Features (pLannotate 1.2.2; 24 found; start..end, strand, type, name):
     93..204     +  polyA_signal   bGH poly(A) signal: bovine growth hormone polyadenylation signal
    205..313     +  rep_origin     f1 ori (fragment): f1 bacteriophage origin of replication; arrow indicates direction of (+) strand synthesis
    327..656     +  promoter       SV40 promoter: SV40 enhancer and early promoter
    704..751     +  promoter       EM7 promoter: synthetic bacterial promoter&nbsp
    770..1369    +  CDS            PuroR (fragment): puromycin N-acetyltransferase; pac from Streptomyces; confers resistance to puromycin
   1379..1504    +  CDS            ble (fragment): BLE_KLEPN - Experimental evidence at protein level: Swiss-Prot protein existence level 1. Binding protein with a strong affinity to the bleomycin family of antibiotics. Binds to CL990; an antimitotic-antibiotic compound. From Klebsiella pneumoniae.
   1499..1620    +  polyA_signal   SV40 poly(A) signal: SV40 polyadenylation signal
   1673..2533    -  CDS            AmpR: β-lactamase; bla; confers resistance to ampicillin, carbenicillin, and related antibiotics
   2536..2632    -  promoter       AmpR promoter (fragment): bla
   2662..2686    -  CDS            KanR (fragment): aminoglycoside phosphotransferase; aph(3')-Ia; confers resistance to kanamycin
   2797..3385    +  rep_origin     ori: high-copy-number ColE1/pMB1/pBR322/pUC origin of replication
   3610..3627    +  terminator     rrnB T2 terminator (fragment): transcription terminator T2 from the E. coli rrnB gene
   3652..3671    -  CDS            lacZα (fragment): LacZα fragment of β-galactosidase; lacZ fragment
   4127..4143    +  protein_bind   lac operator: The lac repressor binds to the lac operator to inhibit transcription in E. coli. This inhibition can be relieved by adding lactose or isopropyl-β-D-thiogalactopyranoside (IPTG). lac repressor encoded by lacI
   4386..4689    +  enhancer       CMV enhancer: human cytomegalovirus immediate early enhancer
   4690..4893    +  promoter       CMV promoter: human cytomegalovirus (CMV) immediate early promoter
   5029..5072    +  intron         CMV intron (fragment): modified intron A from human cytomegalovirus
   5124..5142    +  promoter       SP6 promoter: promoter for bacteriophage SP6 RNA polymerase
   5146..5183    +  CDS            IgH signal sequence (fragment): signal sequence from the mouse immunoglobulin heavy chain variable region
   5262..5669    +  CDS            CTLA4 (fragment) (sequence partly withheld): CTLA4_HUMAN - Also known as CD152. Experimental evidence at protein level: Swiss-Prot protein existence level 1. Inhibitory receptor acting as a major negative regulator of T-cell responses. The affinity of CTLA4 for its natural B7 family ligands, CD80 and CD86, is considerably stronger than the affinity of their cognate stimulatory coreceptor CD28. From Homo sapiens (Human).
   5766..5945    +  CDS            Comp (fragment): COMP_RAT - Experimental evidence at protein level: Swiss-Prot protein existence level 1. May play a role in the structural integrity of cartilage via its interaction with other extracellular matrix proteins such as the collagens and fibronectin. Can mediate the interaction of chondrocytes with the cartilage extracellular matrix through interaction with cell surface integrin receptors. Could play a role in the pathogenesis of osteoarthritis. Potent suppressor of apoptosis in both primary chondrocytes and transformed cells. Suppresses apoptosis by blocking the activation of caspase-3 and by indu
   5933..7385    +  CDS            SEAP (fragment): secreted alkaline phosphatase from human placenta The natural enzyme has a C-terminal transmembrane sequence that is replaced by a GPI anchor.
   7410..7451    +  CDS            AviTag™ (fragment): peptide tag that allows for enzymatic biotinylation
   7455..7478    +  CDS            8xHis: 8xHis affinity tag
