[The description below was written by a language model from this plasmid's Addgene catalogue record and pLannotate feature annotations shown in this document.]
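Description:
pD649-HAsp-CTLA4-COMP5AP-AviTag-9xHis is a mammalian expression plasmid built on the pD649 backbone for producing the extracellular domain of human CTLA4 (CD152) as a secreted, multimerised fusion protein. It is maintained in E. coli at high copy through a ColE1/pUC-type origin and selected with ampicillin via the β-lactamase gene. The annotation also finds an SV40 promoter/EM7 promoter unit driving a puromycin N-acetyltransferase coding sequence with an SV40 polyadenylation signal, which would allow puromycin selection in mammalian cells, although the catalogue entry does not list this marker. Short fragments matching f1 ori, ble, KanR, lacZα and a lac operator appear to be backbone remnants.

The expression cassette consists of the CMV enhancer and immediate-early promoter, a fragment of CMV intron A, and an SP6 promoter that also serves as a sequencing primer site. The open reading frame begins with a signal peptide: the name indicates an HA-derived leader, while the automated annotation partially matches an IgH signal sequence. This is followed by the CTLA4 ectodomain, cloned between retained NotI and AscI sites. Downstream, supplied by the backbone, are the coiled-coil region of rat cartilage oligomeric matrix protein (COMP), which drives pentamer assembly, human placental alkaline phosphatase as an enzymatic reporter, an AviTag for site-specific enzymatic biotinylation, and a polyhistidine tag (9xHis by name, annotated as 8xHis) for affinity purification. A bGH polyadenylation signal ends the transcript.

Pentamerisation raises avidity, so weak receptor–ligand contacts can be detected by phosphatase activity. The plasmid belongs to a collection made for mapping interactions among human immunoglobulin-superfamily cell-surface proteins. The depositor notes that some plasmids in the collection may carry an IS4-like transposase insertion upstream of the CMV promoter, though none is annotated here.
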