Addgene plasmid #157074: pD649-HAsp-CTLA4-COMP5AP-AviTag-9xHis
Purpose: Mammalian expression of cell-surface protein extracellular domain fused to COMP5AP-AviTag-9xHis. Protein is secreted from cells.
Depositing lab: Chris Garcia. Depositing organization: Stanford University. Publication: A Human IgSF Cell-Surface Interactome Reveals a Complex Network of Protein-Protein Interactions. Wojtowicz WM, Vielmetter J, Fernandes RA, Siepe DH, Eastman CL, Chisholm GB, Cox S, Klock H, Anderson PW, Rue SM, Miller JJ, Glaser SM, Bragstad ML, Vance J, Lam AW, Lesley SA, Zinn K, Garcia KC. Cell. 2020 Aug 20;182(4):1027-1043.e17. doi: 10.1016/j.cell.2020.07.025. PubMed 32822567.
Backbone
  Vector backbone: pD649
  Backbone size w/o insert (bp): 7153
  Vector type: Mammalian Expression
Growth in bacteria
  Bacterial resistance: Ampicillin, 100 μg/mL
  Growth temperature: 37°C
  Growth strain: DH5alpha
  Copy number: High Copy
Gene/Insert
  Gene/Insert name: CTLA4
  Species: H. sapiens (human)
  Insert size (bp): 378
  Entrez Gene: CTLA4 (a.k.a. ALPS5, CD, CD152, CELIAC3, CTLA-4, GRD4, GSE, IDDM12)
  Promoter: CMV/SP6
  Tag / fusion protein: COMP5AP-AviTag-9xHis (C terminal on backbone)
  Cloning method: Restriction Enzyme; 5′ cloning site GCGGCCGC (not destroyed); 3′ cloning site GGCGCGCC (not destroyed)
  Sequencing primers: 5′ ATTTAGGTGACACTATAG; 3′ CGTCGCACTCCATCACGGTG
Resource information
  A portion of this plasmid was derived from a plasmid made by: synthesis by ThermoFisher
Terms and licenses: Academic/Nonprofit Terms; Industry Terms: Not Available to Industry
Depositor comments: Some plasmids in this collection may have an IS4-like element ISVsa5 family transposase upstream of the CMV promoter.
How to cite: pD649-HAsp-CTLA4-COMP5AP-AviTag-9xHis was a gift from Chris Garcia (Addgene plasmid # 157074 ; http://n2t.net/addgene:157074 ; RRID:Addgene_157074)
