>Addgene plasmid #157074 | pD649-HAsp-CTLA4-COMP5AP-AviTag-9xHis | depositor partial sequence | sequence record 303258 | insert (extracellular domain)
[378 nt withheld, positions 1-378]
